Addgene plasmid #71247: pAS1NB m Rosella I
Purpose: a biosensor comprised of a fast-maturing pH-stable red fluorescent protein fused to a pH-sensitive green fluorescent protein variant. Mitochodrial localization.
Depositing lab: Mark Prescott. Depositing organization: Monash University. Publication: Rosella: a fluorescent pH-biosensor for reporting vacuolar turnover of cytosol and organelles in yeast. Rosado CJ, Mijaljica D, Hatzinisiriou I, Prescott M, Devenish RJ. Autophagy. 2008 Feb;4(2):205-13. Epub 2007 Nov 21. 5331 PubMed 18094608.
Backbone
  Vector backbone: pAS1NB
  Total vector size (bp): 9209
  Vector type: Yeast Expression
  Selectable markers: LEU2
Growth in bacteria
  Bacterial resistance: Ampicillin, 100 μg/mL
  Growth temperature: 37°C
  Growth strain: DH5alpha
  Copy number: Unknown
Gene/Insert
  Gene/Insert name: Rosella (alt names: DsRed.T3; super ecliptic pHluorin (SEP))
  Species: Synthetic
  Promoter: PGK1
  Tag / fusion protein: yeast mitochondrial targeting sequence of citrate synthase (N terminal on backbone)
  Cloning method: Restriction Enzyme; 5′ cloning site BamHI (not destroyed); 3′ cloning site NotI (not destroyed)
  Sequencing primers: 5′ PPGK1-F (cagcctgttctcacacactc); 3′ yPGK1-term-R (AGCGTAAAGGATGGGGAAAG)
Terms and licenses: Academic/Nonprofit Terms; Industry Terms: Not Available to Industry
Depositor comments: The primer pair CIT2Up (5'‑GAAGATCTAAACAATGTCAG TCGATATTATC) and CIT2Do (5'‑GAGGATCCGTAATTTCA GCAAATCTCTCC) was used to amplify the yeast mitochondrial targeting sequence of citrate synthase flanked by BglII sites from yeast genomic DNA. The resultant PCR fragment, following digestion with BglII, was ligated in‑frame at the 5' end of the Rosella expression cassette. Note: This plasmid may run as a dimer. It may be helpful to follow protocols for low copy plasmids.
How to cite: pAS1NB m Rosella I was a gift from Mark Prescott (Addgene plasmid # 71247 ; http://n2t.net/addgene:71247 ; RRID:Addgene_71247)
