[The description below was written by a language model from this plasmid's Addgene catalogue record, the feature table of its GenBank file and pLannotate feature annotations shown in this document.]
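Description:
pAS1NB m Rosella I is a yeast expression plasmid of about 9.2 kb built on the pAS1NB backbone, an E. coli–Saccharomyces cerevisiae shuttle vector. It carries a yeast 2μ origin for episomal maintenance and a LEU2 gene with its own promoter for selection in leucine auxotrophs. A ColE1/pUC-type origin and the β-lactamase (AmpR) gene support propagation and ampicillin selection in bacteria. Remnants of pUC-style lac promoter/operator, lacZα and polylinker sequences flank the expression cassette. The depositor notes that the plasmid may run as a dimer.

The payload is Rosella, a synthetic dual-colour biosensor in which the fast-maturing, pH-stable red fluorescent protein DsRed.T3 is fused in frame to superecliptic pHluorin (SEP), a GFP variant that fluoresces at neutral pH but is largely quenched in acidic conditions. Expression is listed as driven by the PGK1 promoter and ends at the PGK1 terminator. The promoter itself is not annotated in either feature table, although fragments of the adjacent PGK1 locus are detected. A yeast citrate synthase mitochondrial targeting sequence, amplified from genomic DNA, is fused at the N terminus. One annotation detects it as a CIT1 fragment upstream of DsRed, and it directs the sensor to mitochondria.

When labelled mitochondria are delivered to the acidic vacuole, green fluorescence is lost while red persists. The red/green ratio therefore reports vacuolar turnover of the organelle (mitophagy) in live yeast. The two sequence records differ slightly in length (9,209 versus 9,170 nt) and show the cassette in opposite orientations, but they agree on its components.
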