LOCUS       Exported 9209 bp ds-DNA circular SYN 12-MAY-2021
DEFINITION  a biosensor comprised of a fast-maturing pH-stable red fluorescent
            protein fused to a pH-sensitive green fluorescent protein variant.
            Mitochodrial localization..
ACCESSION   .
VERSION     .
KEYWORDS    pAS1NB m Rosella I
SOURCE      synthetic DNA construct
  ORGANISM  synthetic DNA construct
REFERENCE   1 (bases 1 to 9209)
  AUTHORS   Rosado CJ, Mijaljica D, Hatzinisiriou I, Prescott M, Devenish RJ
  TITLE     Rosella: a fluorescent pH-biosensor for reporting vacuolar turnover
            of cytosol and organelles in yeast.
  JOURNAL   Autophagy. 2008 Feb;4(2):205-13. Epub 2007 Nov 21.
  PUBMED    18094608
REFERENCE   2 (bases 1 to 9209)
  AUTHORS   .
  TITLE     Direct Submission
  JOURNAL   Exported May 12, 2021 from SnapGene Server 1.1.58
            http://www.snapgene.com
FEATURES             Location/Qualifiers
     source          1..9209
                     /organism="synthetic DNA construct"
                     /mol_type="other DNA"
     protein_bind    106..127
                     /label=CAP binding site
                     /bound_moiety="E. coli catabolite activator protein"
                     /note="CAP binding activates transcription in the presence
                     of cAMP."
     promoter        142..172
                     /label=lac promoter
                     /note="promoter for the E. coli lac operon"
     protein_bind    180..196
                     /label=lac operator
                     /bound_moiety="lac repressor encoded by lacI"
                     /note="The lac repressor binds to the lac operator to
                     inhibit transcription in E. coli. This inhibition can be
                     relieved by adding lactose or
                     isopropyl-beta-D-thiogalactopyranoside (IPTG)."
     primer_bind     185..207
                     /label=M13/pUC Reverse
                     /note="In lacZ gene"
     primer_bind     204..220
                     /label=M13 rev
                     /note="common sequencing primer, one of multiple similar
                     variants"
     primer_bind     204..220
                     /label=M13 Reverse
                     /note="In lacZ gene. Also called M13-rev"
     misc_feature    1825..1877
                     /label=MCS
                     /note="multiple cloning site"
     regulatory      1887..1896
                     /regulatory_class="other"
                     /note="vertebrate consensus sequence for strong initiation
                     of translation (Kozak, 1987)"
     CDS             1893..2567
                     /codon_start=1
                     /product="rapidly maturing tetrameric variant of DsRed
                     fluorescent protein (Bevis and Glick, 2002)"
                     /label=DsRed-Express
                     /note="mammalian codon-optimized"
                     /translation="MASSEDVIKEFMRFKVRMEGSVNGHEFEIEGEGEGRPYEGTQTAK
                     LKVTKGGPLPFAWDILSPQFQYGSKVYVKHPADIPDYKKLSFPEGFKWERVMNFEDGGV
                     VTVTQDSSLQDGRFIYKVKFIGVNFPSDGPVMQKKTMGWEPSTERLYPRDGVLKGEIHK
                     ALKLKDGGHYLVEFKSIYMAKKPVQLPGYYYVDSKLDITSHNEDYTIVEQYERTEGRHH
                     LFL"
     primer_bind     complement(2023..2041)
                     /label=mCherry-R
                     /note="mCherry, reverse primer"
     primer_bind     complement(2073..2093)
                     /label=DsRed1-N
                     /note="DsRed1, reverse primer"
     primer_bind     2291..2310
                     /label=mCherry-F
                     /note="mCherry, forward primer"
     primer_bind     2485..2508
                     /label=DsRed1-C
                     /note="DsRed1, forward primer"
     CDS             2598..3305
                     /codon_start=1
                     /product="pH-sensitive mutant of green fluorescent protein
                     (Ng et al., 2002)"
                     /label=superecliptic pHluorin
                     /note="excited strongly by blue light at neutral pH but
                     minimally fluorescent at acidic pH"
                     /translation="KGEELFTGVVPILVELDGDVNGHKFSVSGEGEGDATYGKLTLKFI
                     CTTGKLPVPWPTLVTTLTYGVQCFSRYPDHMKRHDFFKSAMPEGYVQERTIFFKDDGNY
                     KTRAEVKFEGDTLVNRIELKGIDFKEDGNILGHKLEYNYNDHQVYIMADKQKNGIKANF
                     KIRHNIEDGGVQLADHYQQNTPIGDGPVLLPDNHYLFTTSTLSKDPNEKRDHMVLLEFV
                     TAAGITQGMDELYK"
     primer_bind     complement(2622..2650)
                     /label=GFP-R
                     /note="GFP, reverse primer. Does NOT anneal to EGFP"
     primer_bind     3245..3265
                     /label=GFP-F
                     /note="GFP, forward primer. Does NOT anneal to EGFP"
     terminator      3421..3694
                     /gene="S. cerevisae PGK1"
                     /label=PGK1 terminator
                     /note="transcription terminator for 3-phosphoglycerate
                     kinase gene"
     misc_feature    3701..3757
                     /label=MCS
                     /note="pUC18/19 multiple cloning site"
     primer_bind     complement(3758..3775)
                     /label=M13 Forward
                     /note="In lacZ gene. Also called M13-F20 or M13 (-21)
                     Forward"
     primer_bind     complement(3758..3774)
                     /label=M13 fwd
                     /note="common sequencing primer, one of multiple similar
                     variants"
     primer_bind     complement(3767..3789)
                     /label=M13/pUC Forward
                     /note="In lacZ gene"
     rep_origin      4211..5557
                     /label=2u ori
                     /note="yeast 2u plasmid origin of replication"
     primer_bind     complement(7217..7235)
                     /label=pBRforEco
                     /note="pBR322 vectors, upsteam of EcoRI site, forward
                     primer"
     promoter        7303..7407
                     /gene="bla"
                     /label=AmpR promoter
     CDS             7408..8268
                     /codon_start=1
                     /gene="bla"
                     /product="beta-lactamase"
                     /label=AmpR
                     /note="confers resistance to ampicillin, carbenicillin, and
                     related antibiotics"
                     /translation="MSIQHFRVALIPFFAAFCLPVFAHPETLVKVKDAEDQLGARVGYI
                     ELDLNSGKILESFRPEERFPMMSTFKVLLCGAVLSRIDAGQEQLGRRIHYSQNDLVEYS
                     PVTEKHLTDGMTVRELCSAAITMSDNTAANLLLTTIGGPKELTAFLHNMGDHVTRLDRW
                     EPELNEAIPNDERDTTMPVAMATTLRKLLTGELLTLASRQQLIDWMEADKVAGPLLRSA
                     LPAGWFIADKSGAGERGSRGIIAALGPDGKPSRIVVIYTTGSQATMDERNRQIAEIGAS
                     LIKHW"
     primer_bind     complement(7626..7645)
                     /label=Amp-R
                     /note="Ampicillin resistance gene, reverse primer"
     rep_origin      8439..9027
                     /direction=RIGHT
                     /label=ori
                     /note="high-copy-number ColE1/pMB1/pBR322/pUC origin of
                     replication"
     primer_bind     8928..8947
                     /label=pBR322ori-F
                     /note="pBR322 origin, forward primer"
     primer_bind     9181..9198
                     /label=L4440
                     /note="L4440 vector, forward primer"
ORIGIN
        1 gcgcccaata cgcaaaccgc ctctccccgc gcgttggccg attcattaat gcagctggca
       61 cgacaggttt cccgactgga aagcgggcag tgagcgcaac gcaattaatg tgagttagct
      121 cactcattag gcaccccagg ctttacactt tatgcttccg gctcgtatgt tgtgtggaat
      181 tgtgagcgga taacaatttc acacaggaaa cagctatgac catgattacg ccaagcttcg
      241 aattctgcag tcgactctag agctgtagaa ttttctcatt ggtcacatta caacctgaaa
      301 atactttatc tacaatcata ccattcttat aacatgtccc cttaatacta ggatcaggca
      361 tgaacgcatc acagacaaaa tcttcttgac aaacgtcaca attgatccct ccccatccgt
      421 tatcacaatg acaggtgtca ttttgtgctc ttatgggacg atccttatta ccgctttcat
      481 ccggtgatag accgccacag aggggcagag agcaatcatc acctgcaaac ccttctatac
      541 actcacatct accagtgtac gaattgcatt cagaaaactg tttgcattca aaaataggta
      601 gcatacaatt aaaacatggc gggcacgtat cattgccctt atcttgtgca gttagacgcg
      661 aatttttcga agaagtacct tcaaagaatg gggtctcatc ttgtttggaa gtaccactga
      721 gcaggataat aatagaaatg ataatatact atagtagaga taacgtcgat gacttcccat
      781 actgtaattg cttttagttg tgtattttta gtgtgcaagt ttctgtaaat cgattaattt
      841 ttttttcttt cctcttttta ttaaccttaa tttttatttt agattcctga cttcaactca
      901 agacgcacag atattataac atctgcacaa taggcatttg caagaattac tcgtgagtaa
      961 ggaaagagtg aggaactatc gcatacctgc atttaaagat gccgatttgg gcgcgaatcc
     1021 tttattttgg cttcaccctc atactattat cagggccaga aaaaggaagt gtttccctcc
     1081 ttcttgaatt gatgttaccc tcataaagca cgtggcctct tatcgagaaa gaaattaccg
     1141 tcgctcgtga tttgtttgca aaaagaacaa aactgaaaaa acccagacac gctcgacttc
     1201 tctcttccta ttgattgcag cttccaattt cgtcacacaa caaggtccta gcgacggctc
     1261 acaggttttg taacaagcaa tcgaaggttc tggaatggcg ggaaagggtt tactaccaca
     1321 tgctatgatg cccactgtga tctccagagc aaagttcgtt cgatcgtact gttactctct
     1381 ctctttcaaa cagaattgtc cgaatcgtgt gacaacaaca gcctgttctc acacactctt
     1441 ttcttctaac caagggggtg gtttagttta gtagaacctc gtgaaactta catttacata
     1501 tatataaact tgcataaatt ggtcaatgca agaaatacat atttggtctt ttctaattcg
     1561 tagtttttca agttcttaga tgctttcttt ttctcttttt tacagatcat caaggaagta
     1621 attatctact ttttctctag aagatccaaa caatgtcagc gatattatca acaactagca
     1681 aaagtttctt atcaaggggc tccacaagac aatgtcaaaa tatgcaaaag gctctttttg
     1741 cactattgaa tgctcgccac tatagtagcg cctccgaaca aacgttgaag gagagatttg
     1801 ctgaaattac agatctaaac atgtctcgag ctcaagcttc gaattctgca gtcgacggta
     1861 ccgcgggccc gggatcccca ctagtcgcca ccatggcctc ctccgaggac gtcatcaagg
     1921 agttcatgcg cttcaaggtg cgcatggagg gctccgtgaa cggccacgag ttcgagatcg
     1981 agggcgaggg cgagggccgc ccctacgagg gcacccagac cgccaagctg aaggtgacca
     2041 agggcggccc cctgcccttc gcctgggaca tcctgtcccc ccagttccag tacggctcca
     2101 aggtgtacgt gaagcacccc gccgacatcc ccgactacaa gaagctgtcc ttccccgagg
     2161 gcttcaagtg ggagcgcgtg atgaacttcg aggacggcgg cgtggtgacc gtgacccagg
     2221 actcctccct gcaggacggc cgcttcatct acaaggtgaa gttcatcggc gtgaacttcc
     2281 cctccgacgg ccccgtaatg cagaagaaga ctatgggctg ggagccctcc accgagcgcc
     2341 tgtacccccg cgacggcgtg ctgaagggcg agatccacaa ggccctgaag ctgaaggacg
     2401 gcggccacta cctggtggag ttcaagtcca tctacatggc caagaagccc gtgcagctgc
     2461 ccggctacta ctacgtggac tccaagctgg acatcacctc ccacaacgag gactacacca
     2521 tcgtggagca gtacgagcgc accgagggcc gccaccacct gttcctgtct gatccctggt
     2581 cttcttcggg agatctaaaa ggagaagaac ttttcactgg agttgtccca attcttgttg
     2641 aattagatgg tgatgttaat gggcacaaat tttctgtcag tggagagggt gaaggtgatg
     2701 caacatacgg aaaacttacc cttaaattta tttgcactac tggaaaacta cctgttcctt
     2761 ggccaacact tgtcactact ttaacttatg gtgttcaatg cttttcaaga tacccagatc
     2821 atatgaaacg gcatgacttt ttcaagagtg ccatgcccga aggttatgta caggaaagaa
     2881 ctatattttt caaagatgac gggaactaca agacacgtgc tgaagtcaag tttgaaggtg
     2941 atacccttgt taatagaatc gagttaaaag gtattgattt taaagaagat ggaaacattc
     3001 ttggacacaa attggaatac aactataacg atcaccaggt gtacatcatg gcagacaaac
     3061 aaaagaatgg aatcaaagct aacttcaaaa ttagacacaa cattgaagat ggaggcgttc
     3121 aactagcaga ccattatcaa caaaatactc caattggcga tgggcccgtc cttttaccag
     3181 acaaccatta cctgtttaca acttctactc tttcgaaaga tcccaacgaa aagagagacc
     3241 acatggtcct tcttgagttt gtaacagctg ctgggattac acaaggcatg gatgaactat
     3301 acaaatctga tcactgagcg gccgcggatc tcccatgtct ctactggtgg tggtgcttct
     3361 ttggaattat tggaaggtaa ggaattgcca ggtgttgctt tcttatccga aaagaaataa
     3421 attgaattga attgaaatcg atagatcaat ttttttcttt tctctttccc catcctttac
     3481 gctaaaataa tagtttattt tattttttga atatttttta tttatatacg tatatataga
     3541 ctattattat cttttaatag attattaaga tttttattaa aaaaaaattc gtccctcttt
     3601 ttaatgcctt ttatgcagtt tttttttccc attcgatatt tctatgttcg ggtttcagcg
     3661 tattttaagt ttaataactc gaaaattctg cgtttcgaaa aagcttgcat gcctgcaggt
     3721 cgactctaga gaatccccgg gtaccgagct cgaattcact ggccgtcgtt ttacaacgtc
     3781 gtgactggga aaaccctggc gttacccaac ttaatcgcct tgcagcacat ccccctttcg
     3841 ccagctggcg taatagcgaa gaggcccgca ccgatcgccc ttcccaacag ttgcgcagcc
     3901 tgaatggcga atggcgcctg atgcggtatt ttctccttac gcatctgtgc ggtatttcac
     3961 accgcatata tcggatcgta cttgttaccc atcattgaat tttgaacatc cgaacctggg
     4021 agttttccct gaaacagata gtatatttga acctgtataa taatatatag tctagcgctt
     4081 tacggaagac aatgtatgta tttcggttcc tggagaaact attgcatcta ttgcataggt
     4141 aatcttgcac gtcgcatccc cggttcattt tctgcgtttc catcttgcac ttcaatagca
     4201 tatctttgtt aacgaagcat ctgtgcttca ttttgtagaa caaaaatgca acgcgagagc
     4261 gctaattttt caaacaaaga atctgagctg catttttaca gaacagaaat gcaacgcgaa
     4321 agcgctattt taccaacgaa gaatctgtgc ttcatttttg taaaacaaaa atgcaacgcg
     4381 agagcgctaa tttttcaaac aaagaatctg agctgcattt ttacagaaca gaaatgcaac
     4441 gcgagagcgc tattttacca acaaagaatc tatacttctt ttttgttcta caaaaatgca
     4501 tcccgagagc gctatttttc taacaaagca tcttagatta ctttttttct cctttgtgcg
     4561 ctctataatg cagtctcttg ataacttttt gcactgtagg tccgttaagg ttagaagaag
     4621 gctactttgg tgtctatttt ctcttccata aaaaaagcct gactccactt cccgcgttta
     4681 ctgattacta gcgaagctgc gggtgcattt tttcaagata aaggcatccc cgattatatt
     4741 ctataccgat gtggattgcg catactttgt gaacagaaag tgatagcgtt gatgattctt
     4801 cattggtcag aaaattatga acggtttctt ctattttgtc tctatatact acgtatagga
     4861 aatgtttaca ttttcgtatt gttttcgatt cactctatga atagttctta ctacaatttt
     4921 tttgtctaaa gagtaatact agagataaac ataaaaaatg tagaggtcga gtttagatgc
     4981 aagttcaagg agcgaaaggt ggatgggtag gttatatagg gatatagcac agagatatat
     5041 agcaaagaga tacttttgag caatgtttgt ggaagcggta ttcgcaatat tttagtagct
     5101 cgttacagtc cggtgcgttt ttggtttttt gaaagtgcgt cttcagagcg cttttggttt
     5161 tcaaaagcgc tctgaagttc ctatactttc tagctagaga ataggaactt cggaatagga
     5221 acttcaaagc gtttccgaaa acgagcgctt ccgaaaatgc aacgcgagct gcgcacatac
     5281 agctcactgt tcacgtcgca cctatatctg cgtgttgcct gtatatatat atacatgaga
     5341 agaacggcat agtgcgtgtt tatgcttaaa tgcgtactta tatgcgtcta tttatgtagg
     5401 atgaaaggta gtctagtacc tcctgtgata ttatcccatt ccatgcgggg tatcgtatgc
     5461 ttccttcagc actacccttt agctgttcta tatgctgcca ctcctcaatt ggattagtct
     5521 catccttcaa tgctatcatt tcctttgata ttggatcgat ccgatgataa gctgtcaaac
     5581 atgagaatta attctaccct atgaacatat tccattttgt aatttcgtgt cgtttctatt
     5641 atgaatttca tttataaagt ttatgtacaa atatcataaa aaaagagaat ctttttaagc
     5701 aaggattttc ttaacttctt cggcgacagc atcaccgact tcggtggtac tgttggaacc
     5761 acctaaatca ccagttctga tacctgcatc caaaaccttt ttaactgcat cttcaatggc
     5821 cttaccttct tcaggcaagt tcaatgacaa tttcaacatc attgcagcag acaagatagt
     5881 ggcgataggg tcaaccttat tctttggcaa atctggagca gaaccgtggc atggttcgta
     5941 caaaccaaat gcggtgttct tgtctggcaa agaggccaag gacgcagatg gcaacaaacc
     6001 caaggaacct gggataacgg aggcttcatc ggagatgata tcaccaaaca tgttgctggt
     6061 gattataata ccatttaggt gggttgggtt cttaactagg atcatggcgg cagaatcaat
     6121 caattgatgt tgaaccttca atgtaggaaa ttcgttcttg atggtttcct ccacagtttt
     6181 tctccataat cttgaagagg ccaaaacatt agctttatcc aaggaccaaa taggcaatgg
     6241 tggctcatgt tgtagggcca tgaaagcggc cattcttgtg attctttgca cttctggaac
     6301 ggtgtattgt tcactatccc aagcgacacc atcaccatcg tcttcctttc tcttaccaaa
     6361 gtaaatacct cccactaatt ctctgacaac aacgaagtca gtacctttag caaattgtgg
     6421 cttgattgga gataagtcta aaagagagtc ggatgcaaag ttacatggtc ttaagttggc
     6481 gtacaattga agttctttac ggatttttag taaaccttgt tcaggtctaa cactacctgt
     6541 accccattta ggaccaccca cagcacctaa caaaacggca tcaaccttct tggaggcttc
     6601 cagcgcctca tctggaagtg ggacacctgt agcatcgata gcagcaccac caattaaatg
     6661 attttcgaaa tcgaacttga cattggaacg aacatcagaa atagctttaa gaaccttaat
     6721 ggcttcggct gtgatcttga ccaacgtggt cacctggcaa aacgacgatc ttcttagggg
     6781 cagacatagg ggcagacatt agaatgtata tccttgaaat atatatatat attgctgaaa
     6841 tgtaaaaggt aagaaaagtt agaataagac gattgctaac cacctattgg aaaaaacaat
     6901 aggtccttaa ataatattgt caacttcaag tattgtgatg caagcattta gtcatgaacg
     6961 cttctctatt ctatatgaaa agccggttcc ggcctctcac ctttcctttt tctcccaatt
     7021 tttcagttga aaaaggtata tgcgcggcga cctctgaaat taacaaaaaa tttccagtca
     7081 tcgaatttgt ctgtgcgata gcgcccctgt gtgttctcgt tatgttgagg aaaaaaataa
     7141 tggttgctaa gagattcgaa ctcttgcatc ttacgatacc tgagtattcc cacagttaat
     7201 tcttgaagac gaaagggcct cgtgatacgc ctatttttat aggttaatgt catgataata
     7261 atggtttctt agacgtcagg tggcactttt cggggaaatg tgcgcggaac ccctatttgt
     7321 ttatttttct aaatacattc aaatatgtat ccgctcatga gacaataacc ctgataaatg
     7381 cttcaataat attgaaaaag gaagagtatg agtattcaac atttccgtgt cgcccttatt
     7441 cccttttttg cggcattttg ccttcctgtt tttgctcacc cagaaacgct ggtgaaagta
     7501 aaagatgctg aagatcagtt gggtgcacga gtgggttaca tcgaactgga tctcaacagc
     7561 ggtaagatcc ttgagagttt tcgccccgaa gaacgttttc caatgatgag cacttttaaa
     7621 gttctgctat gtggcgcggt attatcccgt attgacgccg ggcaagagca actcggtcgc
     7681 cgcatacact attctcagaa tgacttggtt gagtactcac cagtcacaga aaagcatctt
     7741 acggatggca tgacagtaag agaattatgc agtgctgcca taaccatgag tgataacact
     7801 gcggccaact tacttctgac aacgatcgga ggaccgaagg agctaaccgc ttttttgcac
     7861 aacatggggg atcatgtaac tcgccttgat cgttgggaac cggagctgaa tgaagccata
     7921 ccaaacgacg agcgtgacac cacgatgcct gtagcaatgg caacaacgtt gcgcaaacta
     7981 ttaactggcg aactacttac tctagcttcc cggcaacaat taatagactg gatggaggcg
     8041 gataaagttg caggaccact tctgcgctcg gcccttccgg ctggctggtt tattgctgat
     8101 aaatctggag ccggtgagcg tgggtctcgc ggtatcattg cagcactggg gccagatggt
     8161 aagccctccc gtatcgtagt tatctacacg acggggagtc aggcaactat ggatgaacga
     8221 aatagacaga tcgctgagat aggtgcctca ctgattaagc attggtaact gtcagaccaa
     8281 gtttactcat atatacttta gattgattta aaacttcatt tttaatttaa aaggatctag
     8341 gtgaagatcc tttttgataa tctcatgacc aaaatccctt aacgtgagtt ttcgttccac
     8401 tgagcgtcag accccgtaga aaagatcaaa ggatcttctt gagatccttt ttttctgcgc
     8461 gtaatctgct gcttgcaaac aaaaaaacca ccgctaccag cggtggtttg tttgccggat
     8521 caagagctac caactctttt tccgaaggta actggcttca gcagagcgca gataccaaat
     8581 actgtccttc tagtgtagcc gtagttaggc caccacttca agaactctgt agcaccgcct
     8641 acatacctcg ctctgctaat cctgttacca gtggctgctg ccagtggcga taagtcgtgt
     8701 cttaccgggt tggactcaag acgatagtta ccggataagg cgcagcggtc gggctgaacg
     8761 gggggttcgt gcacacagcc cagcttggag cgaacgacct acaccgaact gagataccta
     8821 cagcgtgagc tatgagaaag cgccacgctt cccgaaggga gaaaggcgga caggtatccg
     8881 gtaagcggca gggtcggaac aggagagcgc acgagggagc ttccaggggg aaacgcctgg
     8941 tatctttata gtcctgtcgg gtttcgccac ctctgacttg agcgtcgatt tttgtgatgc
     9001 tcgtcagggg ggcggagcct atggaaaaac gccagcaacg cggccttttt acggttcctg
     9061 gccttttgct ggccttttgc tcacatgttc tttcctgcgt tatcccctga ttctgtggat
     9121 aaccgtatta ccgcctttga gtgagctgat accgctcgcc gcagccgaac gaccgagcgc
     9181 agcgagtcag tgagcgagga agcggaaga
//
