Features (pLannotate 1.2.2; 22 found; start..end, strand, type, name):
      1..93      +  CDS            lacI (fragment): lac repressor; lacI; The lac repressor binds to the lac operator to inhibit transcription in E. coli. This inhibition can be relieved by adding lactose or isopropyl-β-D-thiogalactopyranoside (IPTG).
    106..127     +  protein_bind   CAP binding site: CAP binding activates transcription in the presence of cAMP. E. coli catabolite activator protein
    142..172     +  promoter       lac promoter: promoter for the E. coli lac operon
    180..196     +  protein_bind   lac operator: The lac repressor binds to the lac operator to inhibit transcription in E. coli. This inhibition can be relieved by adding lactose or isopropyl-β-D-thiogalactopyranoside (IPTG). lac repressor encoded by lacI
    244..514     -  terminator     PGK1 terminator: S. cerevisae PGK1; transcription terminator for 3-phosphoglycerate kinase gene
    518..610     -  CDS            PGK1 (fragment): PGK_YEAST - Experimental evidence at protein level: Swiss-Prot protein existence level 1. From Saccharomyces cerevisiae (strain ATCC 204508 / S288c) (Baker's yeast).
    629..1337    -  CDS            superecliptic pHluorin (fragment): pH-sensitive mutant of green fluorescent protein (Ng et al., 2002) excited strongly by blue light at neutral pH but minimally fluorescent at acidic pH
   1368..2042    -  CDS            DsRed.T3: DsRed.T3 is a basic (constitutively fluorescent) red fluorescent protein published in 2002, derived from Discosoma sp.. It is reported to be a somewhat slowly-maturing tetramer.
   2058..2110    -  misc_feature   MCS: multiple cloning site
   2127..2282    -  CDS            CIT1 (fragment): CISY1_YEAST - Also known as GLU3, LYS6. Experimental evidence at protein level: Swiss-Prot protein existence level 1. Specific citrate synthase with catalytic activity only with acetyl-CoA. From Saccharomyces cerevisiae (strain ATCC 204508 / S288c) (Baker's yeast).
   3156..3677    +  CDS            ADP1 (fragment): ADP1_YEAST - Experimental evidence at protein level: Swiss-Prot protein existence level 1. From Saccharomyces cerevisiae (strain ATCC 204508 / S288c) (Baker's yeast).
   3682..3720    -  misc_feature   MCS (fragment): pUC18/19 multiple cloning site
   3717..3874    +  CDS            lacZα (fragment): LacZα fragment of β-galactosidase; lacZ fragment
   3880..3930    -  misc_feature   bom (fragment): basis of mobility region from pBR322
   3937..4020    +  CDS            RAF1 (fragment): RAF_YEAST - Experimental evidence at transcript level: Swiss-Prot protein existence level 2. Antagonizes transcriptional repression of recombinase FLP by REP1-REP2. May play a role in plasmid partitioning. From Saccharomyces cerevisiae (strain ATCC 204508 / S288c) (Baker's yeast).
   4174..5520    -  rep_origin     2μ ori: yeast 2μ plasmid origin of replication
   5525..5541    -  promoter       tet promoter (fragment): E. coli promoter for tetracycline efflux protein gene
   5661..6752    -  CDS            LEU2: LEU3_YEAST - Experimental evidence at protein level: Swiss-Prot protein existence level 1. Catalyzes the oxidation of 3-carboxy-2-hydroxy-4- methylpentanoate (3-isopropylmalate) to 3-carboxy-4-methyl-2- oxopentanoate. The product decarboxylates to 4-methyl-2 oxopentanoate. From Saccharomyces cerevisiae (strain ATCC 204508 / S288c) (Baker's yeast).
   6753..7158    -  promoter       LEU2 promoter: S. cerevisiae LEU2
   7264..7368    +  promoter       AmpR promoter: bla
   7369..8229    +  CDS            AmpR: β-lactamase; bla; confers resistance to ampicillin, carbenicillin, and related antibiotics
   8400..8988    +  rep_origin     ori: high-copy-number ColE1/pMB1/pBR322/pUC origin of replication
>Addgene plasmid #71247 | pAS1NB m Rosella I | addgene full sequence | sequence record 363461 | Addgene NGS Result
GCGCCCAATACGCAAACCGCCTCTCCCCGCGCGTTGGCCGATTCATTAATGCAGCTGGCACGACAGGTTT
CCCGACTGGAAAGCGGGCAGTGAGCGCAACGCAATTAATGTGAGTTAGCTCACTCATTAGGCACCCCAGG
CTTTACACTTTATGCTTCCGGCTCGTATGTTGTGTGGAATTGTGAGCGGATAACAATTTCACACAGGAAA
CAGCTATGACCATGATTACGCCAAGCTTTAACGAACGCAGAATTTTCGAGTTATTAAACTTAAAATACGC
TGAACCCGAACATAGAAATATCGAATGGGAAAAAAAAACTGGATAAAGGCATTAAAAGAGGAGCGAATTT
TTTTTTAATAAAAATCTTAATAATCATTAAAAGATAAATAATAGTCTATATATACGTATATAAATAAAAA
ATATTCAAAAAATAAAATAAACTATTATTTTAGCGTAAAGGATGGGGAAAGAGAAAAGAAAAAAATTGAT
CTATCGATTTCAATTCAATTCAATTTATTTCTTTTCGGATAAGAAAGCAACACCTGGCAATTCCTTACCT
TCCAATAATTCCAAAGAAGCACCACCACCAGTAGAGACATGGGAGATCCGCGGCCGCTCAGTGATCAGAT
TTGTATAGTTCATCCATGCCTTGTGTAATCCCAGCAGCTGTTACAAACTCAAGAAGGACCATGTGGTCTC
TCTTTTCGTTGGGATCTTTCGAAAGAGTAGAAGTTGTAAACAGGTAATGGTTGTCTGGTAAAAGGACGGG
CCCATCGCCAATTGGAGTATTTTGTTGATAATGGTCTGCTAGTTGAACGCCTCCATCTTCAATGTTGTGT
CTAATTTTGAAGTTAGCTTTGATTCCATTCTTTTGTTTGTCTGCCATGATGTACACCTGGTGATCGTTAT
AGTTGTATTCCAATTTGTGTCCAAGAATGTTTCCATCTTCTTTAAAATCAATACCTTTTAACTCGATTCT
ATTAACAAGGGTATCACCTTCAAACTTGACTTCAGCACGTGTCTTGTAGTTCCCGTCATCTTTGAAAAAT
ATAGTTCTTTCCTGTACATAACCTTCGGGCATGGCACTCTTGAAAAAGTCATGCCGTTTCATATGATCTG
GGTATCTTGAAAAGCATTGAACACCATAAGTTAAAGTAGTGACAAGTGTTGGCCAAGGAACAGGTAGTTT
TCCAGTAGTGCAAATAAATTTAAGGGTAAGTTTTCCGTATGTTGCATCACCTTCACCCTCTCCACTGACA
GAAAATTTGTGCCCATTAACATCACCATCTAATTCAACAAGAATTGGGACAACTCCAGTGAAAAGTTCTT
CTCCTTTTAGATCTCCCGAAGAAGACCAGGGATCAGACAGGAACAGGTGGTGGCGGCCCTCGGTGCGCTC
GTACTGCTCCACGATGGTGTAGTCCTCGTTGTGGGAGGTGATGTCCAGCTTGGAGTCCACGTAGTAGTAG
CCGGGCAGCTGCACGGGCTTCTTGGCCATGTAGATGGACTTGAACTCCACCAGGTAGTGGCCGCCGTCCT
TCAGCTTCAGGGCCTTGTGGATCTCGCCCTTCAGCACGCCGTCGCGGGGGTACAGGCGCTCGGTGGAGGG
CTCCCAGCCCATAGTCTTCTTCTGCATTACGGGGCCGTCGGAGGGGAAGTTCACGCCGATGAACTTCACC
TTGTAGATGAAGCGGCCGTCCTGCAGGGAGGAGTCCTGGGTCACGGTCACCACGCCGCCGTCCTCGAAGT
TCATCACGCGCTCCCACTTGAAGCCCTCGGGGAAGGACAGCTTCTTGTAGTCGGGGATGTCGGCGGGGTG
CTTCACGTACACCTTGGAGCCGTACTGGAACTGGGGGGACAGGATGTCCCAGGCGAAGGGCAGGGGGCCG
CCCTTGGTCACCTTCAGCTTGGCGGTCTGGGTGCCCTCGTAGGGGCGGCCCTCGCCCTCGCCCTCGATCT
CGAACTCGTGGCCGTTCACGGAGCCCTCCATGCGCACCTTGAAGCGCATGAACTCCTTGATGACGTCCTC
GGAGGAGGCCATGGTGGCGACTAGTGGGGATCCCGGGCCCGCGGTACCGTCGACTGCAGAATTCGAAGCT
TGAGCTCGAGACATGTTTAGATCTGTAATTTCAGCAAATCTCTCCTTCAACGTTTGTTCGGAGGCGCTAC
TATAGTGGCGAGCATTCAATAGTGCAAAAAGAGCCTTTTGCATATTTTGACATTGTCTTGTGGAGCCCCT
TGATAAGAAACTTTTGCTAGTTGTTGATAATATCGCTGACATTGTTTGGATCTTCTAGAGAAAAAGTAGA
TAATTACTTCCTTGATGATCTGTAAAAAAGAGAAAAAGAAAGCATCTAAGAACTTGAAAAACTACGAATT
AGAAAAGACCAAATATGTATTTCTTGCATTGACCAATTTATGCAAGTTTATATATATGTAAATGTAAGTT
TCACGAGGTTCTACTAAACTAAACCACCCCCTTGGTTAGAAGAAAAGAGTGTGTGAGAACAGGCTGTTGT
TGTCACACGATTCGGACAATTCTGTTTGAAAGAGAGAGAGTAACAGTACGATCGAACGAACTTTGCTCTG
GAGATCACAGTGGGCATCATAGCATGTGGTACTAAACCCTTTCCCGCCATTCCAGAACCTTCGATTGCTT
GTTACAAAACCTGTGAGCCGTCGCTAGGACCTTGTTGTGTGACGAAATTGGAAGCTGCAATCAATAGGAA
GACAGGAAGTCGAGCGTGTCTGGGTTTTTTCAGTTTTGTTCTTTTTGCAAACAAATCACGAGCGACGGTA
ATTTCTTTCTCGATAAGAGGCCACGTGCTTTATGAGGGTAACATCAATTCAAGAAGGAGGGAAACACTTC
CTTTTTCTGGCCCTGATAATAGTATGAGGGTGAAGCCAAAATAAAGGATTCGCGCCCAAATCGGCATCTT
TAAATGCAGGTATGCGATAGTTCCTCACTCTTTCCTTACTCACGAGTAATTCTTGCAAATGCCTATTGTG
CAGATGTTATAATATCTGTGCGTCTTGAGTTGAAGTCAGGAATCTAAAATAAAAATTAAGGTTAATAAAA
AGAGGAAAGAAAAAAAAATTAATCGATTTACAGAAACTTGCACACTAAAAATACACAACTAAAAGCAATT
ACAGTATGGGAAGTCATCGACGTTATCTCTACTATAGTATATTATCATTTCTATTATTATCCTGCTCAGT
GGTACTTGCAAAACAAGATGAGACCCCATTCTTTGAAGGTACTTCTTCGAAAAATTCGCGTCTAACTGCA
CAAGATAAGGGCAATGATACGTGCCCGCCATGTTTTAATTGTATGCTACCTATTTTTGAATGCAAACAGT
TTTCTGAATGCAATTCGTACACTGGTAGATGTGAGTGTATAGAAGGGTTTGCAGGTGATGATTGCTCTCT
GCCCCTCTGTGGCGGTCTATCACCGGATGAAAGCGGTAATAAGGATCGTCCCATAAGAGCACAAAATGAC
ACCTGTCATTGTGATAACGGATGGGGAGGGATCAATTGTGACGTTTGTCAAGAAGATTTTGTCTGTGATG
CGTTCATGCCTGATCCTAGTATTAAGGGGACATGTTATAAGAATGGTATGATTGTAGATAAAGTATTTTC
AGGTTGTAATGTGACCAATGAGAAAATTCTACAGCTCTAGAGTCGACTCTAGAGAATCCCCGGGTACCGA
GCTCGAATTCACTGGCCGTCGTTTTACAACGTCGTGACTGGGAAAACCCTGGCGTTACCCAACTTAATCG
CCTTGCAGCACATCCCCCTTTCGCCAGCTGGCGTAATAGCGAAGAGGCCCGCACCGATCGCCCTTCCCAA
CAGTTGCGCAGCCTGAATGGCGAATGGCGCCTGATGCGGTATTTTCTCCTTACGCATCTGTGCGGTATTT
CACACCGCATTTATCGGATCGTACTTGTTACCCATCATTGAATTTTGAACATCCGAACCTGGGAGTTTTC
CCTGAAACAGATAGTATATTTGAACCTGTATAATAATATATAGTCTAGCGCTTTACGGAAGACAATGTAT
GTATTTCGGTTCCTGGAGAAACTATTGCATCTATTGCATAGGTAATCTTGCACGTCGCATCCCCGGTTCA
TTTTCTGCGTTTCCATCTTGCACTTCAATAGCATATCTTTGTTAACGAAGCATCTGTGCTTCATTTTGTA
GAACAAAAATGCAACGCGAGAGCGCTAATTTTTCAAACAAAGAATCTGAGCTGCATTTTTACAGAACAGA
AATGCAACGCGAAAGCGCTATTTTACCAACGAAGAATCTGTGCTTCATTTTTGTAAAACAAAAATGCAAC
GCGAGAGCGCTAATTTTTCAAACAAAGAATCTGAGCTGCATTTTTACAGAACAGAAATGCAACGCGAGAG
CGCTATTTTACCAACAAAGAATCTATACTTCTTTTTTGTTCTACAAAAATGCATCCCGAGAGCGCTATTT
TTCTAACAAAGCATCTTAGATTACTTTTTTTCTCCTTTGTGCGCTCTATAATGCAGTCTCTTGATAACTT
TTTGCACTGTAGGTCCGTTAAGGTTAGAAGAAGGCTACTTTGGTGTCTATTTTCTCTTCCATAAAAAAAG
CCTGACTCCACTTCCCGCGTTTACTGATTACTAGCGAAGCTGCGGGTGCATTTTTTCAAGATAAAGGCAT
CCCCGATTATATTCTATACCGATGTGGATTGCGCATACTTTGTGAACAGAAAGTGATAGCGTTGATGATT
CTTCATTGGTCAGAAAATTATGAACGGTTTCTTCTATTTTGTCTCTATATACTACGTATAGGAAATGTTT
ACATTTTCGTATTGTTTTCGATTCACTCTATGAATAGTTCTTACTACAATTTTTTTGTCTAAAGAGTAAT
ACTAGAGATAAACATAAAAAATGTAGAGGTCGAGTTTAGATGCAAGTTCAAGGAGCGAAAGGTGGATGGG
TAGGTTATATAGGGATATAGCACAGAGATATATAGCAAAGAGATACTTTTGAGCAATGTTTGTGGAAGCG
GTATTCGCAATATTTTAGTAGCTCGTTACAGTCCGGTGCGTTTTTGGTTTTTTGAAAGTGCGTCTTCAGA
GCGCTTTTGGTTTTCAAAAGCGCTCTGAAGTTCCTATACTTTCTAGCTAGAGAATAGGAACTTCGGAATA
GGAACTTCAAAGCGTTTCCGAAAACGAGCGCTTCCGAAAATGCAACGCGAGCTGCGCACATACAGCTCAC
TGTTCACGTCGCACCTATATCTGCGTGTTGCCTGTATATATATATACATGAGAAGAACGGCATAGTGCGT
GTTTATGCTTAAATGCGTACTTATATGCGTCTATTTATGTAGGATGAAAGGTAGTCTAGTACCTCCTGTG
ATATTATCCCATTCCATGCGGGGTATCGTATGCTTCCTTCAGCACTACCCTTTAGCTGTTCTATATGCTG
CCACTCCTCAATTGGATTAGTCTCATCCTTCAATGCTATCATTTCCTTTGATATTGGATCGATCCGATGA
TAAGCTGTCAAACATGAGAATTAATTCTACCCTATGAACATATTCCATTTTGTAATTTCGTGTCGTTTCT
ATTATGAATTTCATTTATAAAGTTTATGTACAAATATCATAAAAAAAGAGAATCTTTTTAAGCAAGGATT
TTCTTAACTTCTTCGGCGACAGCATCACCGACTTCGGTGGTACTGTTGGAACCACCTAAATCACCAGTTC
TGATACCTGCATCCAAAACCTTTTTAACTGCATCTTCAATGGCCTTACCTTCTTCAGGCAAGTTCAATGA
CAATTTCAACATCATTGCAGCAGACAAGATAGTGGCGATAGGGTTGACCTTATTCTTTGGCAAATCTGGA
GCAGAACCGTGGCATGGTTCGTACAAACCAAATGCGGTGTTCTTGTCTGGCAAAGAGGCCAAGGACGCAG
ATGGCAACAAACCCAAGGAACCTGGGATAACGGAGGCTTCATCGGAGATGATATCACCAAACATGTTGCT
GGTGATTATAATACCATTTAGGTGGGTTGGGTTCTTAACTAGGATCATGGCGGCAGAATCAATCAATTGA
TGTTGAACCTTCAATGTAGGAAATTCGTTCTTGATGGTTTCCTCCACAGTTTTTCTCCATAATCTTGAAG
AGGCCAAAACATTAGCTTTATCCAAGGACCAAATAGGCAATGGTGGCTCATGTTGTAGGGCCATGAAAGC
GGCCATTCTTGTGATTCTTTGCACTTCTGGAACGGTGTATTGTTCACTATCCCAAGCGACACCATCACCA
TCGTCTTCCTTTCTCTTACCAAAGTAAATACCTCCCACTAATTCTCTGACAACAACGAAGTCAGTACCTT
TAGCAAATTGTGGCTTGATTGGAGATAAGTCTAAAAGAGAGTCGGATGCAAAGTTACATGGTCTTAAGTT
GGCGTACAATTGAAGTTCTTTACGGATTTTTAGTAAACCTTGTTCAGGTCTAACACTACCTGTACCCCAT
TTAGGACCACCCACAGCACCTAACAAAACGGCATCAGCCTTCTTGGAGGCTTCCAGCGCCTCATCTGGAA
GTGGAACACCTGTAGCATCGATAGCAGCACCACCAATTAAATGATTTTCGAAATCGAACTTGACATTGGA
ACGAACATCAGAAATAGCTTTAAGAACCTTAATGGCTTCGGCTGTGATTTCTTGACCAACGTGGTCACCT
GGCAAAACGACGATCTTCTTAGGGGCAGACATTAGAATGGTATATCCTTGAAATATATATATATATTGCT
GAAATGTAAAAGGTAAGAAAAGTTAGAAAGTAAGACGATTGCTAACCACCTATTGGAAAAAACAATAGGT
CCTTAAATAATATTGTCAACTTCAAGTATTGTGATGCAAGCATTTAGTCATGAACGCTTCTCTATTCTAT
ATGAAAAGCCGGTTCCGGCGCTCTCACCTTTCCTTTTTCTCCCAATTTTTCAGTTGAAAAAGGTATATGC
GTCAGGCGACCTCTGAAATTAACAAAAAATTTCCAGTCATCGAATTTGATTCTGTGCGATAGCGCCCCTG
TGTGTTCTCGTTATGTTGAGGAAAAAAATAATGGTTGCTAAGAGATTCGAACTCTTGCATCTTACGATAC
CTGAGTATTCCCACAGTTAATTCTTGAAGACGAAAGGGCCTCGTGATACGCCTATTTTTATAGGTTAATG
TCATGATAATAATGGTTTCTTAGACGTCAGGTGGCACTTTTCGGGGAAATGTGCGCGGAACCCCTATTTG
TTTATTTTTCTAAATACATTCAAATATGTATCCGCTCATGAGACAATAACCCTGATAAATGCTTCAATAA
TATTGAAAAAGGAAGAGTATGAGTATTCAACATTTCCGTGTCGCCCTTATTCCCTTTTTTGCGGCATTTT
GCCTTCCTGTTTTTGCTCACCCAGAAACGCTGGTGAAAGTAAAAGATGCTGAAGATCAGTTGGGTGCACG
AGTGGGTTACATCGAACTGGATCTCAACAGCGGTAAGATCCTTGAGAGTTTTCGCCCCGAAGAACGTTTT
CCAATGATGAGCACTTTTAAAGTTCTGCTATGTGGCGCGGTATTATCCCGTATTGACGCCGGGCAAGAGC
AACTCGGTCGCCGCATACACTATTCTCAGAATGACTTGGTTGAGTACTCACCAGTCACAGAAAAGCATCT
TACGGATGGCATGACAGTAAGAGAATTATGCAGTGCTGCCATAACCATGAGTGATAACACTGCGGCCAAC
TTACTTCTGACAACGATCGGAGGACCGAAGGAGCTAACCGCTTTTTTGCACAACATGGGGGATCATGTAA
CTCGCCTTGATCGTTGGGAACCGGAGCTGAATGAAGCCATACCAAACGACGAGCGTGACACCACGATGCC
TGTAGCAATGGCAACAACGTTGCGCAAACTATTAACTGGCGAACTACTTACTCTAGCTTCCCGGCAACAA
TTAATAGACTGGATGGAGGCGGATAAAGTTGCAGGACCACTTCTGCGCTCGGCCCTTCCGGCTGGCTGGT
TTATTGCTGATAAATCTGGAGCCGGTGAGCGTGGGTCTCGCGGTATCATTGCAGCACTGGGGCCAGATGG
TAAGCCCTCCCGTATCGTAGTTATCTACACGACGGGGAGTCAGGCAACTATGGATGAACGAAATAGACAG
ATCGCTGAGATAGGTGCCTCACTGATTAAGCATTGGTAACTGTCAGACCAAGTTTACTCATATATACTTT
AGATTGATTTAAAACTTCATTTTTAATTTAAAAGGATCTAGGTGAAGATCCTTTTTGATAATCTCATGAC
CAAAATCCCTTAACGTGAGTTTTCGTTCCACTGAGCGTCAGACCCCGTAGAAAAGATCAAAGGATCTTCT
TGAGATCCTTTTTTTCTGCGCGTAATCTGCTGCTTGCAAACAAAAAAACCACCGCTACCAGCGGTGGTTT
GTTTGCCGGATCAAGAGCTACCAACTCTTTTTCCGAAGGTAACTGGCTTCAGCAGAGCGCAGATACCAAA
TACTGTTCTTCTAGTGTAGCCGTAGTTAGGCCACCACTTCAAGAACTCTGTAGCACCGCCTACATACCTC
GCTCTGCTAATCCTGTTACCAGTGGCTGCTGCCAGTGGCGATAAGTCGTGTCTTACCGGGTTGGACTCAA
GACGATAGTTACCGGATAAGGCGCAGCGGTCGGGCTGAACGGGGGGTTCGTGCACACAGCCCAGCTTGGA
GCGAACGACCTACACCGAACTGAGATACCTACAGCGTGAGCTATGAGAAAGCGCCACGCTTCCCGAAGGG
AGAAAGGCGGACAGGTATCCGGTAAGCGGCAGGGTCGGAACAGGAGAGCGCACGAGGGAGCTTCCAGGGG
GAAACGCCTGGTATCTTTATAGTCCTGTCGGGTTTCGCCACCTCTGACTTGAGCGTCGATTTTTGTGATG
CTCGTCAGGGGGGCGGAGCCTATGGAAAAACGCCAGCAACGCGGCCTTTTTACGGTTCCTGGCCTTTTGC
TGGCCTTTTGCTCACATGTTCTTTCCTGCGTTATCCCCTGATTCTGTGGATAACCGTATTACCGCCTTTG
AGTGAGCTGATACCGCTCGCCGCAGCCGAACGACCGAGCGCAGCGAGTCAGTGAGCGAGGAAGCGGAAGA
