>Addgene plasmid #71247 | pAS1NB m Rosella I | addgene partial sequence | sequence record 130422 | PPGK1-F 5'-cagcctgttctcacacactc-3'
TGGTTTAGTTTAGTAGAACCTCGTGAAACTTACATTTACATATATATAAACTTGCATAAATTGGTCAATG
CAAGAAATACATATTTGGTCTTTTCTAATTCGTAGTTTTTCAAGTTCTTAGATGCTTTCTTTTTCTCTTT
TTTACAGATCATCAAGGAAGTAATTATCTACTTTTTCTCTAGAAGATCCAAACAATGTCAGCGATATTAT
CAACAACTAGCAAAAGTTTCTTATCAAGGGGCTCCACAAGACAATGTCAAAATATGCAAAAGGCTCTTTT
TGCACTATTGAATGCTCGCCACTATAGTAGCGCCTCCGAACAAACGTTGAAGGAGAGATTTGCTGAAATT
ACAGATCTAAACATGTCTCGAGCTCAAGCTTCGAATTCTGCAGTCGACGGTACCGCGGGCCCGGGATCCC
CACTAGTCGCCACCATGGCCTCCTCCGAGGACGTCATCAAGGAGTTCATGCGCTTCAAGGTGCGCATGGA
GGGCTCCGTGAACGGCCACGAGTTCGAGATCGAGGGCGAGGGCGAGGGCCGCCCCTACGAGGGCACCCAG
ACCGCCAAGCTGAAGGTGACCAAGGGCGGCCCCCTGCCCTTCGCCTGGGACATCCTGTCCCCCCAGTTCC
AGTACGGCTCCAAGGTGTACGTGAAGCACCCCGCCGACATCCCCGACTACAAGAAGCTGTCCTTCCCCGA
GGGCTTCAAGTGGGAGCGCGTGATGAACTTCGAGGACGGCGGCGTGGTGACCGTGACCCAGGACTCCTCC
CTGCAGGACGGCCGCTTCATCTACAAGGTGAAGTTCATCGGCGTGAACTTCCCCTCCGACGGCCCCGTAA
TGCAGAAGAAGACTATGGGCTGGGAGCCCTCCACCGAGCGCCTGTACCCCCGCGACGGCGTGCTGAAGGG
CGAGATCCACAAGGCCCTGAAGCTGAAGGACGGCGGCCACTACCTGGTGGAGTTCAAGTCCATCTACATG
GCCAAGAAGCCCGTGCAGCTGCCCGGCTACTACTACGTGGACTCCAAGCTGGACATCACCTCCCACAACG
AG
