>Addgene plasmid #71247 | pAS1NB m Rosella I | addgene partial sequence | sequence record 130425 | yPGK1-term-R 5'-AGCGTAAAGGATGGGGAAAG-3'
GATCTATCGATTTCAATTCAATTCAATTTATTTCTTTTCGGATAAGAAAGCAACACCTGGCAATTCCTTA
CCTTCCAATAATTCCAAAGAAGCACCACCACCAGTAGAGACATGGGAGATCCGCGGCCGCTCAGTGATCA
GATTTGTATAGTTCATCCATGCCTTGTGTAATCCCAGCAGCTGTTACAAACTCAAGAAGGACCATGTGGT
CTCTCTTTTCGTTGGGATCTTTCGAAAGAGTAGAAGTTGTAAACAGGTAATGGTTGTCTGGTAAAAGGAC
GGGCCCATCGCCAATTGGAGTATTTTGTTGATAATGGTCTGCTAGTTGAACGCCTCCATCTTCAATGTTG
TGTCTAATTTTGAAGTTAGCTTTGATTCCATTCTTTTGTTTGTCTGCCATGATGTACACCTGGTGATCGT
TATAGTTGTATTCCAATTTGTGTCCAAGAATGTTTCCATCTTCTTTAAAATCAATACCTTTTAACTCGAT
TCTATTAACAAGGGTATCACCTTCAAACTTGACTTCAGCACGTGTCTTGTAGTTCCCGTCATCTTTGAAA
AATATAGTTCTTTCCTGTACATAACCTTCGGGCATGGCACTCTTGAAAAAGTCATGCCGTTTCATATGAT
CTGGGTATCTTGAAAAGCATTGAACACCATAAGTTAAAGTAGTGACAAGTGTTGGCCAAGGAACAGGTAG
TTTTCCAGTAGTGCAAATAAATTTAAGGGTAAGTTTTCCGTATGTTGCATCACCTTCACCCTCTCCACTG
ACAGAAAATTTGTGCCCATTAACATCACCATCTAATTCAACAAGAATTGGGACAACTCCAGTGAAAAGTT
CTTCTCCTTTTAGATCTCCCGAAGAAGACCAGGGATCAGACAGGAACAGGTGGTGGCGGCCCTCGGTGCG
CTCGTACTGCTCCACGATGGTGTAGTCCTCGTTGTGGGAGGTGATGTCCAGCTTGGAGTCCACGTAGTAG
TAGCCGGGCAGCTGCACGGGCTTCTTGGCCATGTAGATGGACTTGAACTCCACCAGGTAGTGGCCGCCGT
CCTTCAGCTTCAGGGCCTTGTGGATCTCGCCCTTCAGCACGCCGTC
