>Addgene plasmid #71247 | pAS1NB m Rosella I | addgene partial sequence | sequence record 130431 | Leu2-F 5'-atgctgtcgccgaagaag-3'
CTTAAAAAGATTCTCTTTTTTTATGATATTTGTACATAAACTTTATAAATGAAATTCATAATAGAAACGA
CACGAAATTACAAAATGGAATATGTTCATAGGGTAGAATTAATTCTCATGTTTGACAGCTTATCATCGGA
TCGATCCAATATCAAAGGAAATGATAGCATTGAAGGATGAGACTAATCCAATTGAGGAGTGGCAGCATAT
AGAACAGCTAAAGGGTAGTGCTGAAGGAAGCATACGATACCCCGCATGGAATGGGATAATATCACAGGAG
GTACTAGACTACCTTTCATCCTACATAAATAGACGCATATAAGTACGCATTTAAGCATAAACACGCACTA
TGCCGTTCTTCTCATGTATATATATATACAGGCAACACGCAGATATAGGTGCGACGTGAACAGTGAGCTG
TATGTGCGCAGCTCGCGTTGCATTTTCGGAAGCGCTCGTTTTCGGAAACGCTTTGAAGTTCCTATTCCGA
AGTTCCTATTCTCTAGCTAGAAAGTATAGGAACTTCAGAGCGCTTTTGAAAACCAAAAGCGCTCTGAAGA
CGCACTTTCAAAAAACCAAAAACGCACCGGACTGTAACGAGCTACTAAAATATTGCGAATACCGCTTCCA
CAAACATTGCTCAAAAGTATCTCTTTGCTATATATCTCTGTGCTATATCCCTATATAACCTACCCATCCA
CCTTTCGCTCCTTGAACTTGCATCTAAACTCGACCTCTACATTTTTTATGTTTATCTCTAG
